Addgene plasmid #52922: pLKO-shAUF1 hairpin 2
Purpose: expresses a hairpin specific for human AUF1
Depositing lab: Sheila Stewart. Depositing organization: Washington University in Saint Louis. Publication: p38MAPK plays a crucial role in stromal mediated tumorigenesis. Alspach E, Flanagan KC, Luo X, Ruhland MK, Huang H, Pazolli E, Donlin MJ, Marsh T, Piwnica-Worms D, Monahan J, Novack DV, McAllister SS, Stewart SA. Cancer Discov. 2014 Mar 26. 10.1158/2159-8290.CD-13-0743 PubMed 24670723.
Backbone
  Vector backbone: pLKO
  Vector type: Mammalian Expression, Lentiviral, RNAi
  Selectable markers: Puromycin
Growth in bacteria
  Bacterial resistance: Ampicillin, 100 μg/mL
  Growth temperature: 37°C
  Growth strain: XL10 Gold
  Copy number: Unknown
Gene/Insert
  Gene/Insert name: shRNA targeting AUF1 (alt name: HNRNPD)
  gRNA/shRNA sequence: AGTAAGAACGAGGAGGATGAA
  Species: H. sapiens (human)
  GenBank ID: NM_031370
  Entrez Gene: HNRNPD (a.k.a. AUF1, AUF1A, HNRPD, P37, hnRNPD0)
Terms and licenses: Academic/Nonprofit Terms; Industry Terms: Not Available to Industry
How to cite: pLKO-shAUF1 hairpin 2 was a gift from Sheila Stewart (Addgene plasmid # 52922 ; http://n2t.net/addgene:52922 ; RRID:Addgene_52922)
