[The description below was written by a language model from this plasmid's Addgene catalogue record.]
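Description:
pLKO-shAUF1 hairpin 2 is a lentiviral RNAi vector built on the pLKO backbone and designed to knock down human AUF1, also known as HNRNPD, an RNA-binding protein best known for binding AU-rich elements in mRNAs and influencing their stability. The insert is a short hairpin RNA directed against the human transcript; as the name implies, it is one of at least two independent hairpins against the same gene, an arrangement commonly used to control for off-target effects. The plasmid is propagated in E. coli under ampicillin selection, and its copy number is recorded as unknown. In mammalian cells, puromycin resistance allows selection of transduced or transfected populations.

No feature table accompanies the record, so the promoter driving the hairpin, the promoter driving the puromycin marker, and the specific viral elements are not stated. Vectors of the pLKO family generally express the shRNA from an RNA polymerase III promoter placed between lentiviral long terminal repeats, together with a packaging signal. This lets the cassette be packaged into viral particles when helper plasmids are supplied in trans, and then integrated into the genome of target cells for stable silencing. Whether this particular construct matches that layout in every detail cannot be confirmed from the fields given.

The stated purpose is simply expression of a hairpin specific for human AUF1. The associated publication concerns the role of p38 MAPK signalling in stromal support of tumorigenesis, suggesting the construct was used to deplete AUF1 in human cells in that context.
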