>Addgene plasmid #52922 | pLKO-shAUF1 hairpin 2 | addgene partial sequence | sequence record 83824 | hU6-F 5'-GAGGGCCTATTTCCCATGATT-3'
AGAGATAATTGGAATTAATTTGACTGTAAACACAAAGATATTAGTACAAAATACGTGACGTAGAAAGTAA
TAATTTCTTGGGTAGTTTGCAGTTTTAAAATTATGTTTTAAAATGGACTATCATATGCTTACCGTAACTT
GAAAGTATTTCGATTTCTTGGCTTTATATATCTTGTGGAAAGGACGAAACACCGGAGTAAGAACGAGGAG
GATGAACTCGAGTTCATCCTCCTCGTTCTTACTTTTTTAATTCTCGACCTCGAGACAAATGGCAGTATTC
ATCCACAATTTTAAAAGAAAAGGGGGGATTGGGGGGTACAGTGCAGGGGAAAGAATAGTAGACATAATAG
CAACAGACATACAAACTAAAGAATTACAAAAACAAATTACAAAAATTCAAAATTTTCGGGTTTATTACAG
GGACAGCAGAGATCCACTTTGGCCGCGGCTCGAGGGGGTTGGGGTTGCGCCTTTTCCAAGGCAGCCCTGG
GTTTGCGCAGGGACGCGGCTGCTCTGGGCGTGGTTCCGGGAAACGCAGCGGCGCCGACCCTGGGTCTCGC
ACATTCTTCACGTCCGTTCGCAGCGTCACCCGGATCTTCGCCGCTACCCTTGTGGGCCCCCCGGCGACGC
TTCCTGCTCCGCCCCTAAGTCGGGAAGGTTCCTTGCGGTTCGCGGCGTGCCGGACGTGACAAACGGAAGC
CGC
